>Addgene plasmid #178388 | pOME0018 | addgene full sequence | sequence record 351330 | Addgene NGS Result
GACGGATCGGGAGATCTCCCGATCCCCTATGGTGCACTCTCAGTACAATCTGCTCTGATGCCGCATAGTT
AAGCCAGTATCTGCTCCCTGCTTGTGTGTTGGAGGTCGCTGAGTAGTGCGCGAGCAAAATTTAAGCTACA
ACAAGGCAAGGCTTGACCGACAATTGCATGAAGAATCTGCTTAGGGTTAGGCGTTTTGCGCTGCTTCGCG
ATGTACGGGCCAGATATACGCGTTGACATTGATTATTGACTAGTTATTAATAGTAATCAATTACGGGGTC
ATTAGTTCATAGCCCATATATGGAGTTCCGCGTTACATAACTTACGGTAAATGGCCCGCCTGGCTGACCG
CCCAACGACCCCCGCCCATTGACGTCAATAATGACGTATGTTCCCATAGTAACGCCAATAGGGACTTTCC
ATTGACGTCAATGGGTGGAGTATTTACGGTAAACTGCCCACTTGGCAGTACATCAAGTGTATCATATGCC
AAGTACGCCCCCTATTGACGTCAATGACGGTAAATGGCCCGCCTGGCATTATGCCCAGTACATGACCTTA
TGGGACTTTCCTACTTGGCAGTACATCTACGTATTAGTCATCGCTATTACCATGGTGATGCGGTTTTGGC
AGTACATCAATGGGCGTGGATAGCGGTTTGACTCACGGGGATTTCCAAGTCTCCACCCCATTGACGTCAA
TGGGAGTTTGTTTTGGCACCAAAATCAACGGGACTTTCCAAAATGTCGTAACAACTCCGCCCCATTGACG
CAAATGGGCGGTAGGCGTGTACGGTGGGAGGTCTATATAAGCAGAGCTCTCTGGCTAACTAGAGAACCCA
CTGCTTACTGGCTTATCGAAATTAATACGACTCACTATAGGGAGACCCAAGCTTGGTACCGCCACCATGG
GGATCTTTGCGCTATTTGCCGTCCTGTGGACCACCCTATTGGTCACATCTCACGCATACGTCGCCTTACC
ATGTTGCGCAATTCAGGCATCGGCAGCCTCTACCCTGCCGTTGTTCTTTGCGGTCCACTCTATCCACTTC
GCCGATCCGAATCACTGCAACGGGGTCTGTATAGCCAAGCTGCGAAGCAAAACAGGCGACATTACCGTGG
AAACATGCGTGAATGGGTTTAATCTGAGGTCATTTTTAGTCGCGGTCGTTCGAAGATTGGGGTCCTGGGC
GTCGCAGGAAAACCTGAGGTTGTTGTGGTATTTACAACGAAGTTTGACGGCCTATACTGTAGGTTTTAAC
GCGACCACTGCAGATAGCTCTATTCACAACGTAAACATAATTATAATAAGCGTGGGAAAGGCCATGAACC
GGACAGGTTCTGTTAGCGGAAGTCAGACTCGGGCTAAAAGCAGCAGCCGGAGAGCGCACGCAGGTCAAAA
GGGAAAAGACTACAAAGACCATGACGGTGATTATAAAGATCATGATATCGATTACAAGGATGACGATGAC
AAGTAGTAACTCGAGGCGGCCGCTCGAGCATGCATCTAGAGGGCCCTATTCTATAGTGTCACCTAAATGC
TAGAGCTCGCTGATCAGCCTCGACTGTGCCTTCTAGTTGCCAGCCATCTGTTGTTTGCCCCTCCCCCGTG
CCTTCCTTGACCCTGGAAGGTGCCACTCCCACTGTCCTTTCCTAATAAAATGAGGAAATTGCATCGCATT
GTCTGAGTAGGTGTCATTCTATTCTGGGGGGTGGGGTGGGGCAGGACAGCAAGGGGGAGGATTGGGAAGA
CAATAGCAGGCATGCTGGGGATGCGGTGGGCTCTATGGCTTCTGAGGCGGAAAGAACCAGCTGGGGCTCT
AGGGGGTATCCCC
[124 nt withheld, positions 1834-1957]
C
[91 nt withheld, positions 1959-2049]
A
[49 nt withheld, positions 2051-2099]
CCTTTGACGTTGGAGTCCACGTTCTTT
[37 nt withheld, positions 2127-2163]
ACCCTATCTCGGTCTATTCTTTTGATTTATAAGGGATTTTGCCGATTTCGGCCTATTGGTTAAAAAATGA
GCTGATTTAACAAAAATTTAACGCGAATTAATTCTGTGGAATGTGTGTCAGTTAGGGTGTGGAAAGTCCC
CAGGCTCCCCAGCAGGCAGAAGTATGCAAAGCATGCATCTCAATTAGTCAGCAACCAGGTGTGGAAAGTC
CCCAGGCTCCCCAGCAGGCAGAAGTATGCAAAGCATGCATCTCAATTAGTCAGCAACCATAGTCCCGCCC
CTAACTCCGCCCATCCCGCCCCTAACTCCGCCCAGTTCCGCCCATTCTCCGCCCCATGGCTGACTAATTT
TTTTTATTTATGCAGAGGCCGAGGCCGCCTCTGCCTCTGAGCTATTCCAGAAGTAGTGAGGAGGCTTTTT
TGGAGGCCTAGGCTTTTGCAAAAAGCTCCCGGGAGCTTGTATATCCATTTTCGGATCTGATCAAGAGACA
GGATGAGGATCGTTTCGCATGATTGAACAAGATGGATTGCACGCAGGTTCTCCGGCCGCTTGGGTGGAGA
GGCTATTCGGCTATGACTGGGCACAACAGACAATCGGCTGCTCTGATGCCGCCGTGTTCCGGCTGTCAGC
GCAGGGGCGCCCGGTTCTTTTTGTCAAGACCGACCTGTCCGGTGCCCTGAATGAACTGCAGGACGAGGCA
GCGCGGCTATCGTGGCTGGCCACGACGGGCGTTCCTTGCGCAGCTGTGCTCGACGTTGTCACTGAAGCGG
GAAGGGACTGGCTGCTATTGGGCGAAGTGCCGGGGCAGGATCTCCTGTCATCTCACCTTGCTCCTGCCGA
GAAAGTATCCATCATGGCTGATGCAATGCGGCGGCTGCATACGCTTGATCCGGCTACCTGCCCATTCGAC
CACCAAGCGAAACATCGCATCGAGCGAGCACGTACTCGGATGGAAGCCGGTCTTGTCGATCAGGATGATC
TGGACGAAGAGCATCAGGGGCTCGCGCCAGCCGAACTGTTCGCCAGGCTCAAGGCGCGCATGCCCGACGG
CGAGGATCTCGTCGTGACCCATGGCGATGCCTGCTTGCCGAATATCATGGTGGAAAATGGCCGCTTTTCT
GGATTCATCGACTGTGGCCGGCTGGGTGTGGCGGACCGCTATCAGGACATAGCGTTGGCTACCCGTGATA
TTGCTGAAGAGCTTGGCGGCGAATGGGCTGACCGCTTCCTCGTGCTTTACGGTATCGCCGCTCCCGATTC
GCAGCGCATCGCCTTCTATCGCCTTCTTGACGAGTTCTTCTGAGCGGGACTCTGGGGTTCGAAATGACCG
ACCAAGCGACGCCCAACCTGCCATCACGAGATTTCGATTCCACCGCCGCCTTCTATGAAAGGTTGGGCTT
CGGAATCGTTTTCCGGGACGCCGGCTGGATGATCCTCCAGCGCGGGGATCTCATGCTGGAGTTCTTCGCC
CACCCCAACTTGTTTATTGCAGCTTATAATGGTTACAAATAAAGCAATAGCATCACAAATTTCACAAATA
AAGCATTTTTTTCACTGCATTCTAGTTGTGGTTTGTCCAAACTCATCAATGTATCTTATCATGTCTGTAT
ACCGTCGACCTCTAGCTAGAGCTTGGCGTAATCATGGTCATAGCTGTTTCCTGTGTGAAATTGTTATCCG
CTCACAATTCCACACAACATACGAGCCGGAAGCATAAAGTGTAAAGCCTGGGGTGCCTAATGAGTGAGCT
AACTCACATTAATTGCGTTGCGCTCACTGCCCGCTTTCCAGTCGGGAAACCTGTCGTGCCAGCTGCATTA
ATGAATCGGCCAACGCGCGGGGAGAGGCGGTTTGCGTATTGGGCGCTCTTCCGCTTCCTCGCTCACTGAC
TCGCTGCGCTCGGTCGTTCGGCTGCGGCGAGCGGTATCAGCTCACTCAAAGGCGGTAATACGGTTATCCA
CAGAATCAGGGGATAACGCAGGAAAGAACATGTGAGCAAAAGGCCAGCAAAAGGCCAGGAACCGTAAAAA
GGCCGCGTTGCTGGCGTTTTTCCATAGGCTCCGCCCCCCTGACGAGCATCACAAAAATCGACGCTCAAGT
CAGAGGTGGCGAAACCCGACAGGACTATAAAGATACCAGGCGTTTCCCCCTGGAAGCTCCCTCGTGCGCT
CTCCTGTTCCGACCCTGCCGCTTACCGGATACCTGTCCGCCTTTCTCCCTTCGGGAAGCGTGGCGCTTTC
TCATAGCTCACGCTGTAGGTATCTCAGTTCGGTGTAGGTCGTTCGCTCCAAGCTGGGCTGTGTGCACGAA
CCCCCCGTTCAGCCCGACCGCTGCGCCTTATCCGGTAACTATCGTCTTGAGTCCAACCCGGTAAGACACG
ACTTATCGCCACTGGCAGCAGCCACTGGTAACAGGATTAGCAGAGCGAGGTATGTAGGCGGTGCTACAGA
GTTCTTGAAGTGGTGGCCTAACTACGGCTACACTAGAAGAACAGTATTTGGTATCTGCGCTCTGCTGAAG
CCAGTTACCTTCGGAAAAAGAGTTGGTAGCTCTTGATCCGGCAAACAAACCACCGCTGGTAGCGGTGGTT
TTTTTGTTTGCAAGCAGCAGATTACGCGCAGAAAAAAAGGATCTCAAGAAGATCCTTTGATCTTTTCTAC
GGGGTCTGACGCTCAGTGGAACGAAAACTCACGTTAAGGGATTTTGGTCATGAGATTATCAAAAAGGATC
TTCACCTAGATCCTTTTAAATTAAAAATGAAGTTTTAAATCAATCTAAAGTATATATGAGTAAACTTGGT
CTGACAGTTACCAATGCTTAATCAGTGAGGCACCTATCTCAGCGATCTGTCTATTTCGTTCATCCATAGT
TGCCTGACTCCCCGTCGTGTAGATAACTACGATACGGGAGGGCTTACCATCTGGCCCCAGTGCTGCAATG
ATACCGCGAGACCCACGCTCACCGGCTCCAGATTTATCAGCAATAAACCAGCCAGCCGGAAGGGCCGAGC
GCAGAAGTGGTCCTGCAACTTTATCCGCCTCCATCCAGTCTATTAATTGTTGCCGGGAAGCTAGAGTAAG
TAGTTCGCCAGTTAATAGTTTGCGCAACGTTGTTGCCATTGCTACAGGCATCGTGGTGTCACGCTCGTCG
TTTGGTATGGCTTCATTCAGCTCCGGTTCCCAACGATCAAGGCGAGTTACATGATCCCCCATGTTGTGCA
AAAAAGCGGTTAGCTCCTTCGGTCCTCCGATCGTTGTCAGAAGTAAGTTGGCCGCAGTGTTATCACTCAT
GGTTATGGCAGCACTGCATAATTCTCTTACTGTCATGCCATCCGTAAGATGCTTTTCTGTGACTGGTGAG
TACTCAACCAAGTCATTCTGAGAATAGTGTATGCGGCGACCGAGTTGCTCTTGCCCGGCGTCAATACGGG
ATAATACCGCGCCACATAGCAGAACTTTAAAAGTGCTCATCATTGGAAAACGTTCTTCGGGGCGAAAACT
CTCAAGGATCTTACCGCTGTTGAGATCCAGTTCGATGTAACCCACTCGTGCACCCAACTGATCTTCAGCA
TCTTTTACTTTCACCAGCGTTTCTGGGTGAGCAAAAACAGGAAGGCAAAATGCCGCAAAAAAGGGAATAA
GGGCGACACGGAAATGTTGAATACTCATACTCTTCCTTTTTCAATATTATTGAAGCATTTATCAGGGTTA
TTGTCTCATGAGCGGATACATATTTGAATGTATTTAGAAAAATAAACAAATAGGGGTTCCGCGCACATTT
CCCCGAAAAGTGCCACCTGACGTC
Features (pLannotate 1.2.2; 22 found; start..end, strand, type, name):
     28..80      -  misc_feature   bom (fragment): basis of mobility region from pBR322
    235..614     +  enhancer       CMV enhancer: human cytomegalovirus immediate early enhancer
    615..818     +  promoter       CMV promoter: human cytomegalovirus (CMV) immediate early promoter
    814..847     +  LTR            5' LTR (truncated) (fragment): truncated 5' long terminal repeat (LTR) from HIV-1
    863..881     +  promoter       T7 promoter: promoter for bacteriophage T7 RNA polymerase
    907..1407    +  CDS            gL: GL_HHV8P - Experimental evidence at protein level: Swiss-Prot protein existence level 1. The heterodimer glycoprotein H-glycoprotein L is required for the fusion of viral and plasma membranes leading to virus entry into the host cell. Acts as a functional inhibitor of gH and maintains gH in an inhibited form. Upon binding to host integrins, gL dissociates from gH leading to activation of the viral fusion glycoproteins gB and gH. Targets heparan sulfate proteoglycans of the syndecan family as well as host EPHA2 to promote viral entry. From Human herpesvirus 8 type P (isolate GK18) (HHV-8) (Kapo
   1408..1473    +  CDS            3xFLAG: three tandem FLAG® epitope tags, followed by an enterokinase cleavage site
   1520..1538    -  promoter       SP6 promoter: promoter for bacteriophage SP6 RNA polymerase
   1564..1788    +  polyA_signal   bGH poly(A) signal: bovine growth hormone polyadenylation signal
   1792..1813    +  promoter       SV40 promoter (fragment): SV40 enhancer and early promoter
   1834..2262    +  rep_origin     f1 ori (sequence partly withheld): f1 bacteriophage origin of replication; arrow indicates direction of (+) strand synthesis
   2276..2605    +  promoter       SV40 promoter: SV40 enhancer and early promoter
   2672..3463    +  CDS            neo: KKA2_KLEPN - Also known as kan, nptII. Experimental evidence at protein level: Swiss-Prot protein existence level 1. Resistance to kanamycin, neomycin, paromomycin, ribostamycin, butirosin and gentamicin B. From Klebsiella pneumoniae.
   3487..3645    +  CDS            ble (fragment): BLE_KLEPN - Experimental evidence at protein level: Swiss-Prot protein existence level 1. Binding protein with a strong affinity to the bleomycin family of antibiotics. Binds to CL990; an antimitotic-antibiotic compound. From Klebsiella pneumoniae.
   3640..3761    +  polyA_signal   SV40 poly(A) signal: SV40 polyadenylation signal
   3834..3850    -  protein_bind   lac operator: The lac repressor binds to the lac operator to inhibit transcription in E. coli. This inhibition can be relieved by adding lactose or isopropyl-β-D-thiogalactopyranoside (IPTG). lac repressor encoded by lacI
   3858..3888    -  promoter       lac promoter: promoter for the E. coli lac operon
   3903..3924    -  protein_bind   CAP binding site: CAP binding activates transcription in the presence of cAMP. E. coli catabolite activator protein
   3937..4029    -  CDS            lacI (fragment): lac repressor; lacI; The lac repressor binds to the lac operator to inhibit transcription in E. coli. This inhibition can be relieved by adding lactose or isopropyl-β-D-thiogalactopyranoside (IPTG).
   4212..4800    -  rep_origin     ori: high-copy-number ColE1/pMB1/pBR322/pUC origin of replication
   4971..5831    -  CDS            AmpR: β-lactamase; bla; confers resistance to ampicillin, carbenicillin, and related antibiotics
   5832..5936    -  promoter       AmpR promoter: bla
