[The description below was written by a language model from this plasmid's Addgene catalogue record and pLannotate feature annotations shown in this document.]
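Description:
pOME0018 is a mammalian expression plasmid that produces the Kaposi's sarcoma-associated herpesvirus (KSHV/HHV-8) ORF 47 protein with a C-terminal 3xFLAG epitope tag. The catalogue lists the backbone as pDEST47. The backbone size given there (7,780 bp without insert) is larger than the 5,967-nt sequenced plasmid, which may reflect replacement of backbone cassette sequence during cloning, although the cloning method is recorded as unknown. The plasmid is propagated in E. coli through a high-copy ColE1/pUC-type origin with ampicillin selection from the β-lactamase gene. It also contains an f1 origin for single-stranded DNA production.

The expression cassette consists of the human cytomegalovirus immediate-early enhancer and promoter, followed by a T7 promoter that also serves as the 5′ sequencing primer site. Next comes the ORF 47 coding sequence, annotated in the feature table as glycoprotein L (gL). gL partners with glycoprotein H in the herpesvirus entry and fusion machinery. The open reading frame runs directly into the 3xFLAG tag, allowing detection or immunoprecipitation with anti-FLAG antibodies. The cassette ends with the bovine growth hormone polyadenylation signal, and an SP6 promoter faces back toward the insert. A separate cassette, made up of the SV40 early promoter, neomycin phosphotransferase and the SV40 poly(A) signal, permits G418 selection of stably transfected mammalian cells. Short annotated fragments (HIV-1 LTR, ble, lacI, bom) look like backbone remnants or annotation matches rather than functional elements.

The plasmid belongs to a viral ORFeome collection and is suited to transient or stable expression of tagged ORF 47 in mammalian cells. The associated study screened viral genes for effects on p53 signalling.
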