Addgene plasmid #178388: pOME0018
Purpose: Expresses KSHV ORF 47 tagged
Depositing lab: Dirk Dittmer. Depositing organization: University of North Carolina at Chapel Hill. Publication: Novel modulators of p53-signaling encoded by unknown genes of emerging viruses. Alzhanova D, Corcoran K, Bailey AG, Long K, Taft-Benz S, Graham RL, Broussard GS, Heise M, Neumann G, Halfmann P, Kawaoka Y, Baric RS, Damania B, Dittmer DP. PLoS Pathog. 2021 Jan 7;17(1):e1009033. doi: 10.1371/journal.ppat.1009033. eCollection 2021 Jan. PubMed 33411764.
Backbone
  Vector backbone: pDEST47
  Backbone size w/o insert (bp): 7780
  Vector type: Mammalian Expression
Growth in bacteria
  Bacterial resistance: Ampicillin, 100 μg/mL
  Growth temperature: 37°C
  Growth strain: DH5alpha
  Copy number: High Copy
Gene/Insert
  Gene/Insert name: KSHV ORF 47
  Species: Kaposi's sarcoma-associated herpesvirus
  Insert size (bp): 605
  Tag / fusion protein: 3xFLAG (C terminal on insert)
  Cloning method: Unknown
  Sequencing primers: 5′ T7 promoter
Terms and licenses: Academic/Nonprofit Terms; Industry Terms: Not Available to Industry
Depositor comments: Sequences and further information can be found at https://www.med.unc.edu/orfeome/downloads/pome
How to cite: pOME0018 was a gift from Dirk Dittmer (Addgene plasmid # 178388 ; http://n2t.net/addgene:178388 ; RRID:Addgene_178388)
