>Addgene plasmid #178388 | pOME0018 | depositor partial sequence | sequence record 346437 | Insert
GTCGACGGTACCGCCACCATGGGGATCTTTGCGCTATTTGCCGTCCTGTGGACCACCCTATTGGTCACAT
CTCACGCATACGTCGCCTTACCATGTTGCGCAATTCAGGCATCGGCAGCCTCTACCCTGCCGTTGTTCTT
TGCGGTCCACTCTATCCACTTCGCCGATCCGAATCACTGCAACGGGGTCTGTATAGCCAAGCTGCGAAGC
AAAACAGGCGACATTACCGTGGAAACATGCGTGAATGGGTTTAATCTGAGGTCATTTTTAGTCGCGGTCG
TTCGAAGATTGGGGTCCTGGGCGTCGCAGGAAAACCTGAGGTTGTTGTGGTATTTACAACGAAGTTTGAC
GGCCTATACTGTAGGTTTTAACGCGACCACTGCAGATAGCTCTATTCACAACGTAAACATAATTATAATA
AGCGTGGGAAAGGCCATGAACCGGACAGGTTCTGTTAGCGGAAGTCAGACTCGGGCTAAAAGCAGCAGCC
GGAGAGCGCACGCAGGTCAAAAGGGAAAAGACTACAAAGACCATGACGGTGATTATAAAGATCATGATAT
CGATTACAAGGATGACGATGACAAGTAGTAACTCGAGGCGGCCGC
