>Addgene plasmid #178388 | pOME0018 | depositor partial sequence | sequence record 346438 | Backbone
GACGGATCGGGAGATCTCCCGATCCCCTATGGTGCACTCTCAGTACAATCTGCTCTGATGCCGCATAGTT
AAGCCAGTATCTGCTCCCTGCTTGTGTGTTGGAGGTCGCTGAGTAGTGCGCGAGCAAAATTTAAGCTACA
ACAAGGCAAGGCTTGACCGACAATTGCATGAAGAATCTGCTTAGGGTTAGGCGTTTTGCGCTGCTTCGCG
ATGTACGGGCCAGATATACGCGTTGACATTGATTATTGACTAGTTATTAATAGTAATCAATTACGGGGTC
ATTAGTTCATAGCCCATATATGGAGTTCCGCGTTACATAACTTACGGTAAATGGCCCGCCTGGCTGACCG
CCCAACGACCCCCGCCCATTGACGTCAATAATGACGTATGTTCCCATAGTAACGCCAATAGGGACTTTCC
ATTGACGTCAATGGGTGGAGTATTTACGGTAAACTGCCCACTTGGCAGTACATCAAGTGTATCATATGCC
AAGTACGCCCCCTATTGACGTCAATGACGGTAAATGGCCCGCCTGGCATTATGCCCAGTACATGACCTTA
TGGGACTTTCCTACTTGGCAGTACATCTACGTATTAGTCATCGCTATTACCATGGTGATGCGGTTTTGGC
AGTACATCAATGGGCGTGGATAGCGGTTTGACTCACGGGGATTTCCAAGTCTCCACCCCATTGACGTCAA
TGGGAGTTTGTTTTGGCACCAAAATCAACGGGACTTTCCAAAATGTCGTAACAACTCCGCCCCATTGACG
CAAATGGGCGGTAGGCGTGTACGGTGGGAGGTCTATATAAGCAGAGCTCTCTGGCTAACTAGAGAACCCA
CTGCTTACTGGCTTATCGAAATTAATACGACTCACTATAGGGAGACCCAAGCTGGCTAGTTAAGCTTGAT
CAAACAAGTTTGTACAAAAAAGCTGAACGAGAAACGTAAAATGATATAAATATCAATATATTAAATTAGA
TTTTGCATAAAAAACAGACTACATAATACTGTAAAACACAACATATCCAGTCACTATGGCGGCCGCATTA
GGCACCCCAGGCTTTACACTTTATGCTTCCGGCTCGTATAATGTGTGGATTTTGAGTTAGGATCCGTCGA
GATTTTCAGGAGCTAAGGAAGCTAAAATGGAGAAAAAAATCACTGGATATACCACCGTTGATATATCCCA
ATGGCATCGTAAAGAACATTTTGAGGCATTTCAGTCAGTTGCTCAATGTACCTATAACCAGACCGTTCAG
CTGGATATTACGGCCTTTTTAAAGACCGTAAAGAAAAATAAGCACAAGTTTTATCCGGCCTTTATTCACA
TTCTTGCCCGCCTGATGAATGCTCATCCGGAATTCCGTATGGCAATGAAAGACGGTGAGCTGGTGATATG
GGATAGTGTTCACCCTTGTTACACCGTTTTCCATGAGCAAACTGAAACGTTTTCATCGCTCTGGAGTGAA
TACCACGACGATTTCCGGCAGTTTCTACACATATATTCGCAAGATGTGGCGTGTTACGGTGAAAACCTGG
CCTATTTCCCTAAAGGGTTTATTGAGAATATGTTTTTCGTCTCAGCCAATCCCTGGGTGAGTTTCACCAG
TTTTGATTTAAACGTGGCCAATATGGACAACTTCTTCGCCCCCGTTTTCACCATGGGCAAATATTATACG
CAAGGCGACAAGGTGCTGATGCCGCTGGCGATTCAGGTTCATCATGCCGTTTGTGATGGCTTCCATGTCG
GCAGAATGCTTAATGAATTACAACAGTACTGCGATGAGTGGCAGGCGGGGCGTAATCTAGAGGATCCGGC
TTACTAAAAGCCAGATAACAGTATGCGTATTTGCGCGCTGATTTTTGCGGTATAAGAATATATACTGATA
TGTATACCCGAAGTATGTCAAAAAGAGGTATGCTATGAAGCAGCGTATTACAGTGACAGTTGACAGCGAC
AGCTATCAGTTGCTCAAGGCATATATGATGTCAATATCTCCGGTCTGGTAAGCACAACCATGCAGAATGA
AGCCCGTCGTCTGCGTGCCGAACGCTGGAAAGCGGAAAATCAGGAAGGGATGGCTGAGGTCGCCCGGTTT
ATTGAAATGAACGGCTCTTTTGCTGACGAGAACAGGGGCTGGTGAAATGCAGTTTAAGGTTTACACCTAT
AAAAGAGAGAGCCGTTATCGTCTGTTTGTGGATGTACAGAGTGATATTATTGACACGCCCGGGCGACGGA
TGGTGATCCCCCTGGCCAGTGCACGTCTGCTGTCAGATAAAGTCCCCCGTGAACTTTACCCGGTGGTGCA
TATCGGGGATGAAAGCTGGCGCATGATGACCACCGATATGGCCAGTGTGCCGGTCTCCGTTATCGGGGAA
GAAGTGGCTGATCTCAGCCACCGCGAAAATGACATCAAAAACGCCATTAACCTGATGTTCTGGGGAATAT
AAATGTCAGGCTCCCTTATACACAGCCAGTCTGCAGGTCGACCATAGTGACTGGATATGTTGTGTTTTAC
AGTATTATGTAGTCTGTTTTTTATGCAAAATCTAATTTAATATATTGATATTTATATCATTTTACGTTTC
TCGTTCAGCTTTCTTGTACAAAGTGGTTCGATCTAGAATGGCTAGCAAAGGAGAAGAACTTTTCACTGGA
GTTGTCCCAATTCTTGTTGAATTAGATGGTGATGTTAATGGGCACAAATTTTCTGTCAGTGGAGAGGGTG
AAGGTGATGCTACATACGGAAAGCTTACCCTTAAATTTATTTGCACTACTGGAAAACTACCTGTTCCATG
GCCAACACTTGTCACTACTTTCTCTTATGGTGTTCAATGCTTTTCCCGTTATCCGGATCATATGAAACGG
CATGACTTTTTCAAGAGTGCCATGCCCGAAGGTTATGTACAGGAACGCACTATATCTTTCAAAGATGACG
GGAACTACAAGACGCGTGCTGAAGTCAAGTTTGAAGGTGATACCCTTGTTAATCGTATCGAGTTAAAAGG
TATTGATTTTAAAGAAGATGGAAACATTCTCGGACACAAACTCGAGTACAACTATAACTCACACAATGTA
TACATCACGGCAGACAAACAAAAGAATGGAATCAAAGCTAACTTCAAAATTCGCCACAACATTGAAGATG
GATCCGTTCAACTAGCAGACCATTATCAACAAAATACTCCAATTGGCGATGGCCCTGTCCTTTTACCAGA
CAACCATTACCTGTCGACACAATCTGCCCTTTCGAAAGATCCCAACGAAAAGCGTGACCACATGGTCCTT
CTTGAGTTTGTAACTGCTGCTGGGATTACACATGGCATGGATGAGCTCTACAAATAATGAATTAAACCCG
CTGATCAGCCTCGACTGTGCCTTCTAGTTGCCAGCCATCTGTTGTTTGCCCCTCCCCCGTGCCTTCCTTG
ACCCTGGAAGGTGCCACTCCCACTGTCCTTTCCTAATAAAATGAGGAAATTGCATCGCATTGTCTGAGTA
GGTGTCATTCTATTCTGGGGGGTGGGGTGGGGCAGGACAGCAAGGGGGAGGATTGGGAAGACAATAGCAG
GCATGCTGGGGATGCGGTGGGCTCTATGGCTTCTGAGGCGGAAAGAACCAGCTGGGGCTCTAGGGGGTAT
CCCC
[124 nt withheld, positions 3645-3768]
C
[91 nt withheld, positions 3770-3860]
A
[49 nt withheld, positions 3862-3910]
CCTTTGACGTTGGAGTCCACGTTCTTT
[37 nt withheld, positions 3938-3974]
ACCCTATCTCGGTCTATTCTTTTGATTTATAAGGGATTTTGCCGATTTCGGCCTATTGGTTAAAAAATGA
GCTGATTTAACAAAAATTTAACGCGAATTAATTCTGTGGAATGTGTGTCAGTTAGGGTGTGGAAAGTCCC
CAGGCTCCCCAGCAGGCAGAAGTATGCAAAGCATGCATCTCAATTAGTCAGCAACCAGGTGTGGAAAGTC
CCCAGGCTCCCCAGCAGGCAGAAGTATGCAAAGCATGCATCTCAATTAGTCAGCAACCATAGTCCCGCCC
CTAACTCCGCCCATCCCGCCCCTAACTCCGCCCAGTTCCGCCCATTCTCCGCCCCATGGCTGACTAATTT
TTTTTATTTATGCAGAGGCCGAGGCCGCCTCTGCCTCTGAGCTATTCCAGAAGTAGTGAGGAGGCTTTTT
TGGAGGCCTAGGCTTTTGCAAAAAGCTCCCGGGAGCTTGTATATCCATTTTCGGATCTGATCAAGAGACA
GGATGAGGATCGTTTCGCATGATTGAACAAGATGGATTGCACGCAGGTTCTCCGGCCGCTTGGGTGGAGA
GGCTATTCGGCTATGACTGGGCACAACAGACAATCGGCTGCTCTGATGCCGCCGTGTTCCGGCTGTCAGC
GCAGGGGCGCCCGGTTCTTTTTGTCAAGACCGACCTGTCCGGTGCCCTGAATGAACTGCAGGACGAGGCA
GCGCGGCTATCGTGGCTGGCCACGACGGGCGTTCCTTGCGCAGCTGTGCTCGACGTTGTCACTGAAGCGG
GAAGGGACTGGCTGCTATTGGGCGAAGTGCCGGGGCAGGATCTCCTGTCATCTCACCTTGCTCCTGCCGA
GAAAGTATCCATCATGGCTGATGCAATGCGGCGGCTGCATACGCTTGATCCGGCTACCTGCCCATTCGAC
CACCAAGCGAAACATCGCATCGAGCGAGCACGTACTCGGATGGAAGCCGGTCTTGTCGATCAGGATGATC
TGGACGAAGAGCATCAGGGGCTCGCGCCAGCCGAACTGTTCGCCAGGCTCAAGGCGCGCATGCCCGACGG
CGAGGATCTCGTCGTGACCCATGGCGATGCCTGCTTGCCGAATATCATGGTGGAAAATGGCCGCTTTTCT
GGATTCATCGACTGTGGCCGGCTGGGTGTGGCGGACCGCTATCAGGACATAGCGTTGGCTACCCGTGATA
TTGCTGAAGAGCTTGGCGGCGAATGGGCTGACCGCTTCCTCGTGCTTTACGGTATCGCCGCTCCCGATTC
GCAGCGCATCGCCTTCTATCGCCTTCTTGACGAGTTCTTCTGAGCGGGACTCTGGGGTTCGCGAAATGAC
CGACCAAGCGACGCCCAACCTGCCATCACGAGATTTCGATTCCACCGCCGCCTTCTATGAAAGGTTGGGC
TTCGGAATCGTTTTCCGGGACGCCGGCTGGATGATCCTCCAGCGCGGGGATCTCATGCTGGAGTTCTTCG
CCCACCCCAACTTGTTTATTGCAGCTTATAATGGTTACAAATAAAGCAATAGCATCACAAATTTCACAAA
TAAAGCATTTTTTTCACTGCATTCTAGTTGTGGTTTGTCCAAACTCATCAATGTATCTTATCATGTCTGT
ATACCGTCGACCTCTAGCTAGAGCTTGGCGTAATCATGGTCATAGCTGTTTCCTGTGTGAAATTGTTATC
CGCTCACAATTCCACACAACATACGAGCCGGAAGCATAAAGTGTAAAGCCTGGGGTGCCTAATGAGTGAG
CTAACTCACATTAATTGCGTTGCGCTCACTGCCCGCTTTCCAGTCGGGAAACCTGTCGTGCCAGCTGCAT
TAATGAATCGGCCAACGCGCGGGGAGAGGCGGTTTGCGTATTGGGCGCTCTTCCGCTTCCTCGCTCACTG
ACTCGCTGCGCTCGGTCGTTCGGCTGCGGCGAGCGGTATCAGCTCACTCAAAGGCGGTAATACGGTTATC
CACAGAATCAGGGGATAACGCAGGAAAGAACATGTGAGCAAAAGGCCAGCAAAAGGCCAGGAACCGTAAA
AAGGCCGCGTTGCTGGCGTTTTTCCATAGGCTCCGCCCCCCTGACGAGCATCACAAAAATCGACGCTCAA
GTCAGAGGTGGCGAAACCCGACAGGACTATAAAGATACCAGGCGTTTCCCCCTGGAAGCTCCCTCGTGCG
CTCTCCTGTTCCGACCCTGCCGCTTACCGGATACCTGTCCGCCTTTCTCCCTTCGGGAAGCGTGGCGCTT
TCTCATAGCTCACGCTGTAGGTATCTCAGTTCGGTGTAGGTCGTTCGCTCCAAGCTGGGCTGTGTGCACG
AACCCCCCGTTCAGCCCGACCGCTGCGCCTTATCCGGTAACTATCGTCTTGAGTCCAACCCGGTAAGACA
CGACTTATCGCCACTGGCAGCAGCCACTGGTAACAGGATTAGCAGAGCGAGGTATGTAGGCGGTGCTACA
GAGTTCTTGAAGTGGTGGCCTAACTACGGCTACACTAGAAGAACAGTATTTGGTATCTGCGCTCTGCTGA
AGCCAGTTACCTTCGGAAAAAGAGTTGGTAGCTCTTGATCCGGCAAACAAACCACCGCTGGTAGCGGTGG
TTTTTTTGTTTGCAAGCAGCAGATTACGCGCAGAAAAAAAGGATCTCAAGAAGATCCTTTGATCTTTTCT
ACGGGGTCTGACGCTCAGTGGAACGAAAACTCACGTTAAGGGATTTTGGTCATGAGATTATCAAAAAGGA
TCTTCACCTAGATCCTTTTAAATTAAAAATGAAGTTTTAAATCAATCTAAAGTATATATGAGTAAACTTG
GTCTGACAGTTACCAATGCTTAATCAGTGAGGCACCTATCTCAGCGATCTGTCTATTTCGTTCATCCATA
GTTGCCTGACTCCCCGTCGTGTAGATAACTACGATACGGGAGGGCTTACCATCTGGCCCCAGTGCTGCAA
TGATACCGCGAGACCCACGCTCACCGGCTCCAGATTTATCAGCAATAAACCAGCCAGCCGGAAGGGCCGA
GCGCAGAAGTGGTCCTGCAACTTTATCCGCCTCCATCCAGTCTATTAATTGTTGCCGGGAAGCTAGAGTA
AGTAGTTCGCCAGTTAATAGTTTGCGCAACGTTGTTGCCATTGCTACAGGCATCGTGGTGTCACGCTCGT
CGTTTGGTATGGCTTCATTCAGCTCCGGTTCCCAACGATCAAGGCGAGTTACATGATCCCCCATGTTGTG
CAAAAAAGCGGTTAGCTCCTTCGGTCCTCCGATCGTTGTCAGAAGTAAGTTGGCCGCAGTGTTATCACTC
ATGGTTATGGCAGCACTGCATAATTCTCTTACTGTCATGCCATCCGTAAGATGCTTTTCTGTGACTGGTG
AGTACTCAACCAAGTCATTCTGAGAATAGTGTATGCGGCGACCGAGTTGCTCTTGCCCGGCGTCAATACG
GGATAATACCGCGCCACATAGCAGAACTTTAAAAGTGCTCATCATTGGAAAACGTTCTTCGGGGCGAAAA
CTCTCAAGGATCTTACCGCTGTTGAGATCCAGTTCGATGTAACCCACTCGTGCACCCAACTGATCTTCAG
CATCTTTTACTTTCACCAGCGTTTCTGGGTGAGCAAAAACAGGAAGGCAAAATGCCGCAAAAAAGGGAAT
AAGGGCGACACGGAAATGTTGAATACTCATACTCTTCCTTTTTCAATATTATTGAAGCATTTATCAGGGT
TATTGTCTCATGAGCGGATACATATTTGAATGTATTTAGAAAAATAAACAAATAGGGGTTCCGCGCACAT
TTCCCCGAAAAGTGCCACCTGACGTC
